>Addgene plasmid #249035 | AG0057 LGA (DIO-mGlp1r) | addgene full sequence | sequence record 495635 | Addgene NGS Result
CCTGCAGGCAGCTGCGCGCTCGCTCGCTCACTGAGGCCGCCCGGGCGTCGGGCGACCTTTGGTCGCCCGG
CCTCAGTGAGCGAGCGAGCGCGCAGAGAGGGAGTGGCCAACTCCATCACTAGGGGTTCCTGCGGCCGCAC
GCGTGTGTCTAGACTGCAGAGGGCCCTGCGTATGAGTGCAAGTGGGTTTTAGGACCAGGATGAGGCGGGG
TGGGGGTGCCTACCTGACGACCGACCCCGACCCACTGGACAAGCACCCAACCCCCATTCCCCAAATTGCG
CATCCCCTATCAGAGAGGGGGAGGGGAAACAGGATGCGGCGAGGCGCGTGCGCACTGCCAGCTTCAGCAC
CGCGGACAGTGCCTTCGCCCCCGCCTGGCGGCGCGCGCCACCGCCGCCTCAGCACTGAAGGCGCGCTGAC
GTCACTCGCCGGTCCCCCGCAAACTCCCCTTCCCGGCCACCTTGGTCGCGTCCGCGCCGCCGCCGGCCCA
GCCGGACCGCACCACGCGAGGCGCGAGATAGGGGGGCACGGGCGCGACCATCTGCGCTGCGGCGCCGGCG
ACTCAGCGCTGCCTCAGTCTGCGGTGGGCAGCGGAGGAGTCGTGTCGTGCCTGAGAGCGCAGTCGAGAAG
GTACCGGATCCTCTAGAGTCGACTCCGGAATAACTTCGTATAGGATACTTTATACGAAGTTATGCAGAAT
GGTAGCTGGATTGTAGCTGCTATTAGCAATATGAAACCTCTTAATAACTTCGTATAGCATACATTATACG
AAGTTATGGCGCGCCTCAAGCATAATCTGGAACATCATATGGATAGCTGTAGGAACTCTGGCAGGTGGCT
GCGTACACGCTGCTGCCCACTGTGGCCCCACTGCTGACGCTGCTGGTGGGACACTTGAGGGGCTTCATGC
TGCAGTCTCTCTGGATATTCAAGTGCTCCAGCCTCCAGCGCTCCCAGCATTTCCGAAACTCCATCTGGAC
CTCATTGTTGACAAAGCAGTACAGGATAGCCACCATCAAGCCCTGGAAGGAAGTGAAGGAGAGTTCTGTG
AACAGCTTGATGAAGCGTAGGGTTCCTCGGGCGTGTTCGTCCATCACAAAGGCAAAGATGACTTCATGTG
TCCCCAGAAGGGGGATGAGAGTCAGAGTGGACTTGGCAAGCCTGCATTTGATGTCAGTCTTGCACATGAG
ATTAGCCTTCAGTTTGGAGACCACTATGCAGATGACACGGATGAAGATAAGAAAGTTGACGCCGATAGCA
AAGAGAATGGGCAATCGGATGATGAGCCAGTAGTTCATATTGGAGTTCCTAGTCCAGCAGCCCTCGTCCT
CATAGAGATACTTGACAATCCCCCATGGGATAACGAACAGCAGCGGAACTCCCCAGCCTATGCTCAGATA
CAGCTTGAAGATGCGCTGCTCCGAGAACACCGAGAAGGCCAGCAGTGTGTATAGATACACGCCTTCCACC
AGCAACCAGTAGTAGTTGGCTGCCACGCAGTACTGCATGAGCAGGAACACCAGTCGGCAGCCTAGAGAGT
CCTGATAGGAGAGGAGCCCATCCCACTGGTGTTGCTGGGCAGCCGTGCTATACATCCACTTGAGGGCAGC
ATCTTTGATGAAGACGGACAGTGCTCGGAGGATGAAGGATGCAAACAGGTTCAGGTGGATGTAGTTCCTG
GTGCAGTGCAAGTGTCTGAAGCCAACAAGGATGGCTGAAGCGATGACCAAGGCGGAGAAAGAAAGTGCGT
ACCCCACTGTGTAGATAATGTACAGGGACAGGAGCTGTTCCTCAGGAAAGTTTCTCTCCCCTCGCTTAGA
CTCTTCACACTCCGACAGGTCCCTCCAGGGCAGGCTGGAGTTGTCCTTATGTAGCCAGAGACCCTCAGCT
GTGCAGAACCGGTACACATGGCCTTGTAGCACACTACTGGCCCAGGGCAGGTACCAGGGGCAGCTGACAT
TCACGAAGGAACCTGGGGGCCCATCCGGCCAGCAGGCATAGTCATCAAAGGTCCGGTTGCAGAAGAGGCC
TGTGGCCAGGAGTGGCGCTTCCGTGAGGAAACGCTGGCACTGCCGCCGGTATTCTCTCCATTTCTGCACC
GTCTCTGAGAGGGACACCGTGGTACCCTGAGGGCGGGGGCCGGCCCTGCCCACCGCCCCGAGCAGCAGGA
GCGCCAGGCGCAGGAGGCTTGGGGTGCTGGCCATATCGATGCTGGCGTCATCATCGTCCTTGTAGTCGGC
GAATACCAGGCAGAAGATGTAGCTCAGGGCGATGATCGTCTTCATGGTGGCGCTAGCATAACTTCGTATA
AAGTATCCTATACGAAGTTATTTGCCTTAACCCAGAAATTATCACTGTTATTCTTTAGAATGGTGCAAAG
AATAACTTCGTATAATGTATGCTATACGAAGTTATGAATTCGATATCAAGCTTATCGATAATCAACCTCT
GGATTACAAAATTTGTGAAAGATTGACTGGTATTCTTAACTATGTTGCTCCTTTTACGCTATGTGGATAC
GCTGCTTTAATGCCTTTGTATCATGCTATTGCTTCCCGTATGGCTTTCATTTTCTCCTCCTTGTATAAAT
CCTGGTTGCTGTCTCTTTATGAGGAGTTGTGGCCCGTTGTCAGGCAACGTGGCGTGGTGTGCACTGTGTT
TGCTGACGCAACCCCCACTGGTTGGGGCATTGCCACCACCTGTCAGCTCCTTTCCGGGACTTTCGCTTTC
CCCCTCCCTATTGCCACGGCGGAACTCATCGCCGCCTGCCTTGCCCGCTGCTGGACAGGGGCTCGGCTGT
TGGGCACTGACAATTCCGTGGTGTTGTCGGGGAAATCATCGTCCTTTCCTTGGCTGCTCGCCTATGTTGC
CACCTGGATTCTGCGCGGGACGTCCTTCTGCTACGTCCCTTCGGCCCTCAATCCAGCGGACCTTCCTTCC
CGCGGCCTGCTGCCGGCTCTGCGGCCTCTTCCGCGTCTTCGCCTTCGCCCTCAGACGAGTCGGATCTCCC
TTTGGGCCGCCTCCCCGCATCGATACCGAGCGCTGCTCGAGAGATCTACGGGTGGCATCCCTGTGACCCC
TCCCCAGTGCCTCTCCTGGCCCTGGAAGTTGCCACTCCAGTGCCCACCAGCCTTGTCCTAATAAAATTAA
GTTGCATCATTTTGTCTGACTAGGTGTCCTTCTATAATATTATGGGGTGGAGGGGGGTGGTATGGAGCAA
GGGGCAAGTTGGGAAGACAACCTGTAGGGCCTGCGGGGTCTATTGGGAACCAAGCTGGAGTGCAGTGGCA
CAATCTTGGCTCACTGCAATCTCCGCCTCCTGGGTTCAAGCGATTCTCCTGCCTCAGCCTCCCGAGTTGT
TGGGATTCCAGGCATGCATGACCAGGCTCAGCTAATTTTTGTTTTTTTGGTAGAGACGGGGTTTCACCAT
ATTGGCCAGGCTGGTCTCCAACTCCTAATCTCAGGTGATCTACCCACCTTGGCCTCCCAAATTGCTGGGA
TTACAGGCGTGAACCACTGCTCCCTTCCCTGTCCTTCTGATTTTGTAGGTAACCACGTGCGGACCGAGCG
GCCGCAGGAACCCCTAGTGATGGAGTTGGCCACTCCCTCTCTGCGCGCTCGCTCGCTCACTGAGGCCGGG
CGACCAAAGGTCGCCCGACGCCCGGGCTTTGCCCGGGCGGCCTCAGTGAGCGAGCGAGCGCGCAGCTGCC
TGCAGGGGCGCCTGATGCGGTATTTTCTCCTTACGCATCTGTGCGGTATTTCACACCGCATA
[95 nt withheld, positions 3773-3867]
T
[46 nt withheld, positions 3869-3914]
C
[141 nt withheld, positions 3916-4056]
CCTTTGACGTTGGAGTCCACGTTCTTT
[37 nt withheld, positions 4084-4120]
ACTCTATCTCGGGCTATTCTTTTGATTTATAAGGGATTTTGCCGATTTCGGTCTATTGGTTAAAAAATGA
GCTGATTTAACAAAAATTTAACGCGAATTTTAACAAAATATTAACGTTTACAATTTTATGGTGCACTCTC
AGTACAATCTGCTCTGATGCCGCATAGTTAAGCCAGCCCCGACACCCGCCAACACCCGCTGACGCGCCCT
GACGGGCTTGTCTGCTCCCGGCATCCGCTTACAGACAAGCTGTGACCGTCTCCGGGAGCTGCATGTGTCA
GAGGTTTTCACCGTCATCACCGAAACGCGCGAGACGAAAGGGCCTCGTGATACGCCTATTTTTATAGGTT
AATGTCATGATAATAATGGTTTCTTAGACGTCAGGTGGCACTTTTCGGGGAAATGTGCGCGGAACCCCTA
TTTGTTTATTTTTCTAAATACATTCAAATATGTATCCGCTCATGAGACAATAACCCTGATAAATGCTTCA
ATAATATTGAAAAAGGAAGAGTATGAGTATTCAACATTTCCGTGTCGCCCTTATTCCCTTTTTTGCGGCA
TTTTGCCTTCCTGTTTTTGCTCACCCAGAAACGCTGGTGAAAGTAAAAGATGCTGAAGATCAGTTGGGTG
CACGAGTGGGTTACATCGAACTGGATCTCAACAGCGGTAAGATCCTTGAGAGTTTTCGCCCCGAAGAACG
TTTTCCAATGATGAGCACTTTTAAAGTTCTGCTATGTGGCGCGGTATTATCCCGTATTGACGCCGGGCAA
GAGCAACTCGGTCGCCGCATACACTATTCTCAGAATGACTTGGTTGAGTACTCACCAGTCACAGAAAAGC
ATCTTACGGATGGCATGACAGTAAGAGAATTATGCAGTGCTGCCATAACCATGAGTGATAACACTGCGGC
CAACTTACTTCTGACAACGATCGGAGGACCGAAGGAGCTAACCGCTTTTTTGCACAACATGGGGGATCAT
GTAACTCGCCTTGATCGTTGGGAACCGGAGCTGAATGAAGCCATACCAAACGACGAGCGTGACACCACGA
TGCCTGTAGCAATGGCAACAACGTTGCGCAAACTATTAACTGGCGAACTACTTACTCTAGCTTCCCGGCA
ACAATTAATAGACTGGATGGAGGCGGATAAAGTTGCAGGACCACTTCTGCGCTCGGCCCTTCCGGCTGGC
TGGTTTATTGCTGATAAATCTGGAGCCGGTGAGCGTGGGTCTCGCGGTATCATTGCAGCACTGGGGCCAG
ATGGTAAGCCCTCCCGTATCGTAGTTATCTACACGACGGGGAGTCAGGCAACTATGGATGAACGAAATAG
ACAGATCGCTGAGATAGGTGCCTCACTGATTAAGCATTGGTAACTGTCAGACCAAGTTTACTCATATATA
CTTTAGATTGATTTAAAACTTCATTTTTAATTTAAAAGGATCTAGGTGAAGATCCTTTTTGATAATCTCA
TGACCAAAATCCCTTAACGTGAGTTTTCGTTCCACTGAGCGTCAGACCCCGTAGAAAAGATCAAAGGATC
TTCTTGAGATCCTTTTTTTCTGCGCGTAATCTGCTGCTTGCAAACAAAAAAACCACCGCTACCAGCGGTG
GTTTGTTTGCCGGATCAAGAGCTACCAACTCTTTTTCCGAAGGTAACTGGCTTCAGCAGAGCGCAGATAC
CAAATACTGTTCTTCTAGTGTAGCCGTAGTTAGGCCACCACTTCAAGAACTCTGTAGCACCGCCTACATA
CCTCGCTCTGCTAATCCTGTTACCAGTGGCTGCTGCCAGTGGCGATAAGTCGTGTCTTACCGGGTTGGAC
TCAAGACGATAGTTACCGGATAAGGCGCAGCGGTCGGGCTGAACGGGGGGTTCGTGCACACAGCCCAGCT
TGGAGCGAACGACCTACACCGAACTGAGATACCTACAGCGTGAGCTATGAGAAAGCGCCACGCTTCCCGA
AGGGAGAAAGGCGGACAGGTATCCGGTAAGCGGCAGGGTCGGAACAGGAGAGCGCACGAGGGAGCTTCCA
GGGGGAAACGCCTGGTATCTTTATAGTCCTGTCGGGTTTCGCCACCTCTGACTTGAGCGTCGATTTTTGT
GATGCTCGTCAGGGGGGCGGAGCCTATGGAAAAACGCCAGCAACGCGGCCTTTTTACGGTTCCTGGCCTT
TTGCTGGCCTTTTGCTCACATGT
Features (pLannotate 1.2.2; 24 found; start..end, strand, type, name):
     12..39      +  repeat_region  AAV2 ITR (fragment): inverted terminal repeat of adeno-associated virus serotype 2 inverted
     68..95      +  repeat_region  AAV2 ITR (fragment): inverted terminal repeat of adeno-associated virus serotype 2 inverted
    175..622     +  promoter       hSyn promoter: human synapsin I promoter; confers neuron-specific expression (Kügler et al., 2003)
    636..653     +  misc_feature   MCS (fragment): pUC18/19 multiple cloning site
    660..693     +  protein_bind   lox2272: Cre-mediated recombination occurs in the 8-bp core sequence (GGATACTT). lox2272 sites are compatible with each other, but incompatible with loxP or loxN sites (Lee and Saito, 1988). Cre recombinase
    694..743     -  intron         β-globin intron (fragment): internally truncated intron from human β-globin
    744..777     +  protein_bind   loxP: Cre-mediated recombination occurs in the 8-bp core sequence (GCATACAT). Cre recombinase
    793..816     -  CDS            3xHA (fragment): three tandem HA epitope tags
    816..2204    -  CDS            Glp1r: GLP1R_MOUSE - Experimental evidence at protein level: Swiss-Prot protein existence level 1. G-protein coupled receptor for glucagon-like peptide 1 (GLP- 1) (PubMed:9568699). Ligand binding triggers activation of a signaling cascade that leads to the activation of adenylyl cyclase and increased intracellular cAMP levels (By similarity). Plays a role in regulating insulin secretion in response to GLP-1 (PubMed:9568699). From Mus musculus (Mouse).
   2217..2237    -  CDS            3xFLAG (fragment): three tandem FLAG® epitope tags
   2298..2331    -  protein_bind   lox2272: Cre-mediated recombination occurs in the 8-bp core sequence (GGATACTT). lox2272 sites are compatible with each other, but incompatible with loxP or loxN sites (Lee and Saito, 1988). Cre recombinase
   2332..2381    -  intron         β-globin intron (fragment): internally truncated intron from human β-globin
   2382..2415    -  protein_bind   loxP: Cre-mediated recombination occurs in the 8-bp core sequence (GCATACAT). Cre recombinase
   2416..2440    +  misc_feature   MCS (fragment): pBluescript multiple cloning site
   2440..3028    +  misc_feature   WPRE: woodchuck hepatitis virus posttranscriptional regulatory element
   3060..3536    +  polyA_signal   hGH poly(A) signal: human growth hormone polyadenylation signal
   3576..3716    +  repeat_region  AAV2 ITR: inverted terminal repeat of adeno-associated virus serotype 2 inverted
   3721..3772    -  misc_feature   bom (fragment): basis of mobility region from pBR322
   3791..4246    +  rep_origin     f1 ori (sequence partly withheld): f1 bacteriophage origin of replication; arrow indicates direction of (+) strand synthesis
   4247..4296    -  misc_feature   bom (fragment): basis of mobility region from pBR322
   4398..4433    -  CDS            rop (fragment): Rop protein, which maintains plasmids at low copy number; rop
   4528..4632    +  promoter       AmpR promoter: bla
   4633..5493    +  CDS            AmpR: β-lactamase; bla; confers resistance to ampicillin, carbenicillin, and related antibiotics
   5664..6252    +  rep_origin     ori: high-copy-number ColE1/pMB1/pBR322/pUC origin of replication
