[The description below was written by a language model from this plasmid's Addgene catalogue record and pLannotate feature annotations shown in this document.]
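Description:
AG0057 LGA (DIO-mGlp1r) is a 6.3 kb AAV transfer plasmid built on a Cre-dependent hSyn-DIO backbone and used to package recombinant AAV for neuron-restricted, recombinase-gated expression of the wild-type mouse GLP-1 receptor. In bacteria it is maintained through a ColE1/pUC-type origin and selected with ampicillin via the bla gene. An f1 origin is also present. The catalogue lists it as low copy and propagated in a recombination-deficient strain, which is common for ITR-containing plasmids. The annotation detects a complete AAV2 ITR downstream of the cassette but only short ITR fragments at the upstream end. This may reflect the difficulty of sequencing and annotating these hairpin repeats rather than a true truncation, though the record does not settle the point.

Between the ITRs, the human synapsin I promoter drives a double-floxed inverted open reading frame. The roughly 1.5 kb Glp1r coding sequence carries an N-terminal FLAG and a C-terminal HA epitope. It was cloned between AscI and NheI sites and lies in antisense orientation relative to the promoter. It is flanked on each side by a lox2272/loxP pair, with the two pairs in opposing orientation. Without Cre, no sense transcript of the receptor is made. In Cre-expressing cells, recombination between compatible sites inverts the cassette, and excision of one site of each type then locks it in the sense orientation. A WPRE downstream of the cassette boosts transcript stability and expression, and the human growth hormone polyadenylation signal terminates the message.

The construct is suited to expressing epitope-tagged mouse GLP-1 receptor in genetically defined neuronal populations of Cre driver mice. The associated publication concerns a brain reward circuit affected by weight-loss drugs.
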