Addgene plasmid #249035: AG0057 LGA (DIO-mGlp1r)
Purpose: Expression of Wild Type Mouse Glp1r, Cre dependent under hSyn promoter
Depositing lab: Ali Guler. Depositing organization: University of Virginia. Publication: A Brain Reward Circuit Inhibited By Next-Generation Weight Loss Drugs. Godschall EN, Gungul TB, Sajonia IR, Buyukaksakal AK, Li OD, Ogilvie S, Keeler AB, Tian G, Koita O, Shi Y, Deutsch TCJ, Crook M, Zhang Y, Conley NJ, Webster AN, Calhan OY, Liu W, Akkoub A, Malik K, West KI, Michel-Le S, Karthikeyan A, van Gerven G, Beier KT, Zweifel LS, Patel MK, Campbell JN, Deppmann CD, Guler AD. bioRxiv [Preprint]. 2025 Jun 14:2024.12.12.628169. doi: 10.1101/2024.12.12.628169. PubMed 39763823.
Backbone
  Vector backbone: Roth Addgene #50457
  Backbone manufacturer: Roth Lab
  Backbone size w/o insert (bp): 4813
  Total vector size (bp): 6313
  Vector type: AAV
Growth in bacteria
  Bacterial resistance: Ampicillin, 100 μg/mL
  Growth temperature: 30°C
  Growth strain: NEB Stable
  Copy number: Low Copy
Gene/Insert
  Gene/Insert name: mGlp1r
  Species: M. musculus (mouse)
  Insert size (bp): 1500
  Promoter: hSyn
  Tag / fusion protein: FLAG (N terminal on insert); HA (C terminal on insert)
  Cloning method: Restriction Enzyme; 5′ cloning site AscI (not destroyed); 3′ cloning site NheI (not destroyed)
  Sequencing primers: 5′ GCCCAGCCGGACCGCACCA; 3′ WPRE-R
Resource information
  A portion of this plasmid was derived from a plasmid made by: Twist Biosciences
Terms and licenses: Academic/Nonprofit Terms; Industry Terms: Not Available to Industry
How to cite: AG0057 LGA (DIO-mGlp1r) was a gift from Ali Guler (Addgene plasmid # 249035 ; http://n2t.net/addgene:249035 ; RRID:Addgene_249035)
